Addgene plasmid #29417: pLenti6-DJ1-V5-E18Q
Depositing lab: Mark Cookson. Depositing organization: National Institute on Aging (NIA).
Backbone
  Vector backbone: pLenti6/V5-DEST
  Backbone manufacturer: Invitrogen
  Backbone size w/o insert (bp): 9000
  Vector type: Mammalian Expression, Lentiviral
Growth in bacteria
  Bacterial resistance: Ampicillin, 100 μg/mL
  Growth temperature: 37°C
  Growth strain: Stbl3
  Copy number: High Copy
Gene/Insert
  Gene/Insert name: DJ1
  Species: H. sapiens (human)
  Mutation: Glu18Gln
  GenBank ID: AF021819
  Entrez Gene: PARK7 (a.k.a. DJ-1, DJ1, GATD2, HEL-S-67p)
  Tag / fusion protein: V5 (C terminal on backbone)
  Cloning method: Gateway Cloning
  Sequencing primers: 5′ CMV-Fwd
Terms and licenses: Academic/Nonprofit Terms; Industry Terms: Not Available to Industry
How to cite: pLenti6-DJ1-V5-E18Q was a gift from Mark Cookson (Addgene plasmid # 29417 ; http://n2t.net/addgene:29417 ; RRID:Addgene_29417)
