[The description below was written by a language model from this plasmid's Addgene catalogue record.]
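Description:
pLenti6-DJ1-V5-E18Q is a lentiviral mammalian expression plasmid built on the commercial pLenti6/V5-DEST Gateway destination backbone (about 9 kb without insert). It is propagated in bacteria as a high-copy plasmid under ampicillin selection. The recorded host strain is Stbl3, a recombination-deficient strain commonly chosen to keep the repeated long terminal repeat sequences of lentiviral vectors stable. No feature table accompanies the record, so the individual backbone elements (LTRs, packaging signal, mammalian selection marker and so on) are not itemised here and can only be inferred from the backbone name.

The insert is the human DJ1 coding sequence (gene PARK7, also known as DJ-1), introduced by Gateway recombination and carrying a Glu18Gln point substitution. The open reading frame is fused at its C terminus to the V5 epitope tag supplied by the backbone, which allows the expressed protein to be detected or immunoprecipitated with anti-V5 antibodies and distinguished from endogenous DJ-1. The promoter is not stated explicitly, although the listing of a CMV forward primer for sequencing is consistent with a CMV promoter lying upstream of the insert.

The construct can be used for transient expression by direct transfection, or for packaging into lentiviral particles for stable delivery of the tagged E18Q mutant into mammalian cells. PARK7 is a gene linked to recessive early-onset Parkinson's disease, and a defined single-residue mutant of this kind would typically be compared with the wild-type protein to test the contribution of that residue to DJ-1 behaviour. The record itself does not state the specific experimental purpose of the E18Q change.
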