>Addgene plasmid #29417 | pLenti6-DJ1-V5-E18Q | addgene partial sequence | sequence record 34787 | 29417 with pBABE-3
TAACCGGTACGCGTAGAATCGAGACCGAGGAGAGGGTTAGGGATAGGCTTACCTTCGAACCGCGGGCCCT
CTAGACTCGAGCGGCCGCCACTGTGCTGGATATCAACCACTTTGTACAAGAAAGCTGGGTCGAATTCGCC
CTTCTTGTCTTTAAGAACAAGTGGAGCCTTCACTTGAGCCGCCACCTCCTTGCCATTCAGGGCTTCAACA
ATTGCAAGCGCAAACTCGAAGCTGGTCCCAGGCCCCCGGCTTGTAAGAATCAGGCCGTCTTTTTCCACAC
GATTCTCAGAGTAGGTGTAATGACCTCCATTCATCATTTTGTCTTTAGCAAGAGGGTGTGTTGTAACTTT
ACTTCCAAAACCTATTTCATGAGCCAACAGAGCAGTAGGACCTGCACAGATGGCGGCTATCAGGCCCTTC
CGGTTTTCCTGCTCCTTCAGTATCTCCTTCACAGCAGCAGACTCAGATAAATTCTGTGCGCCCAGATTAC
CTCCTGGTAGAACCACCACATCATATGGTCCCTCTTTTTTTGCATCTTCAAGGCTGGCATCAGGACAAAT
GACCACATCACGGCTACACTGTACTGGGTCTTTTCCAGCCAGGCCTGCAACGGTGACCTTAATCCCAGCT
CGCCTCATGACATCTACAGGGATGACCGTCTGCATTTCCTCTGCTCCTTTAGCCAGGATGACCAGAGCTC
TTTTGGAAGCCATAAGGGCGAATTCGGAGCCTGCTTTTTTGTACAAACTTGTTGATATCTGCAGAATTCC
ACCACACTGGACTAGTGGATCCTCTAGAGTCGGTGTCTTCTATGGAGGTCAAAACAGCGTGG
