>Addgene plasmid #29417 | pLenti6-DJ1-V5-E18Q | addgene partial sequence | sequence record 34788 | 29417 with CMV-F
AGTGAACCGTCAGATCGCCTGGAGACGCCATCCACGCTGTTTTGACCTCCATAGAAGACACCGACTCTAG
AGGATCCACTAGTCCAGTGTGGTGGAATTCTGCAGATATCAACAAGTTTGTACAAAAAAGCAGGCTCCGA
ATTCGCCCTTATGGCTTCCAAAAGAGCTCTGGTCATCCTGGCTAAAGGAGCAGAGGAAATGCAGACGGTC
ATCCCTGTAGATGTCATGAGGCGAGCTGGGATTAAGGTCACCGTTGCAGGCCTGGCTGGAAAAGACCCAG
TACAGTGTAGCCGTGATGTGGTCATTTGTCCTGATGCCAGCCTTGAAGATGCAAAAAAAGAGGGACCATA
TGATGTGGTGGTTCTACCAGGAGGTAATCTGGGCGCACAGAATTTATCTGAGTCTGCTGCTGTGAAGGAG
ATACTGAAGGAGCAGGAAAACCGGAAGGGCCTGATAGCCGCCATCTGTGCAGGTCCTACTGCTCTGTTGG
CTCATGAAATAGGTTTTGGAAGTAAAGTTACAACACACCCTCTTGCTAAAGACAAAATGATGAATGGAGG
TCATTACACCTACTCTGAGAATCGTGTGGAAAAAGACGGCCTGATTCTTACAAGCCGGGGGCCTGGGACC
AGCTTCGAGTTTGCGCTTGCAATTGTTGAAGCCCTGAATGGCAAGGAGGTGGCGGCTCAAGTGAAGGCTC
CACTTGTTCTTAAAGACAAGAAGGGCGAATTCGACCCAGCTTTCTTGTACAAAGTGGTTGATATCCAGCA
CAGTGGCGGCCGCTCGAGTCTAGAGGGCCCGCGGTTCGAANGTAAGCCTATCCCCTAACCCTCTCCTCGG
TCTCGATTCTACGCGTACCGGTTAGTAATGAGTTTGGAATTAATTCTGTGGAATGTGTGTCAGTTAGGGT
GTGGAAAGTCCCCAGGCTCCCCCAGCAGG
